>Addgene plasmid #235832 | pME_Cp_0_3_002_atpA_5'UTR_Cr | addgene full sequence | sequence record 471439 | Addgene NGS Result
TTGTTTGCAAGCAGCAGATTACGCGCAGAAAAAAAGGATCTCAAGAAGATCCTTTGATCTTTTCTACGGG
GTCTGACGCTCAGTGGAACGAAAACTCACGTTAAGGGATTTTGGTCATGAGATTATCAAAAAGGATCTTC
ACCTAGATCCTTTTAAATTAAAAATGAAGTTTTAAATCAATCTAAAGTATATATGAGTAAACTTGGTCTG
ACAGCTCGAGGCTTGGATTCTCACCAATAAAAAACGCCCGGCGGCAACCGAGCGTTCTGAACAAATCCAG
ATGGAGTTCTGAGGTCATTACTGGATCTATCAACAGGAGTCCAAGCGAGCTCGATATCAAATTACGCCCC
GCCCTGCCACTCGTCGCAGTACTGTTGTAATTCATTAAGCATTCTGCCGACATGGAAGCCATCACAAACG
GCATGATGAACCTGAATCGCCAGCGGCATCAGCACCTTGTCGCCTTGCGTATAATATTTGCCCATGGTGA
AAACGGGGGCGAAGAAGTTGTCCATATTGGCCACGTTTAAATCAAAACTGGTGAAACTCACCCAGGGATT
GGCTGATACGAAAAACATATTCTCAATAAACCCTTTAGGGAAATAGGCCAGGTTTTCACCGTAACACGCC
ACATCTTGCGAATATATGTGTAGAAACTGCCGGAAATCGTCGTGGTATTCACTCCAGAGTGATGAAAACG
TTTCAGTTTGCTCATGGAAAACGGTGTAACAAGGGTGAACACTATCCCATATCACCAGCTCACCGTCTTT
CATTGCCATACGAAATTCCGGATGAGCATTCATCAGGCGGGCAAGAATGTGAATAAAGGCCGGATAAAAC
TTGTGCTTATTTTTCTTTACGGTCTTTAAAAAGGCCGTAATATCCAGCTGAACGGTCTGGTTATAGGTAC
ATTGAGCAACTGACTGAAATGCCTCAAAATGTTCTTTACGATGCCATTGGGATATATCAACGGTGGTATA
TCCAGTGATTTTTTTCTCCATTTTAGCTTCCTTAGCTCCTGAAAATCTCGATAACTCAAAAAATACGCCC
GGTAGTGATCTTATTTCATTATGGTGAAAGTTGGAACCTCTTACGTGCCCGATCAACTCGAGTGCCACCT
GACGTCTAAGAAACCATTATTATCATGACATTAACCTATAAAAATAGGCGTATCACGAGGCAGAATTTCA
GATAAAAAAAATCCTTAGCTTTCGCTAAGGATGATTTCTGGAATTCGCGGCCGCTTCTAGAGCGATGAGT
GGTCTCGTACTACTATATAAATACATTTACCTTTTTATAAATACATTTACCTTTTTTTTAATTTGCATGA
TTTTAATGCTTATGCTATCTTTTTTATTTAGTCCATAAAACCTTTAAAGGACCTTTTCTTATGGGATATT
TATATTTTCCTAACAAAGCAATCGGCGTCATAAACTTTAGTTGCTTACGACGCCTGTGGACGTCCCCCCC
TTCCCCTTACGGGCAAGTAAACTTAGGGATTTTAATGCAATAAATAAATTTGTCCTCTTCGGGCAAATGA
ATTTTAGTATTTAAATATGACAAGGGTGAACCATTACTTTTGTTAACAAGTGATCTTACCACTCACTATT
TTTGTTGAATTTTAAACTTATTTAAAATTCTCGAGAAAGATTTTAAAAATAAACTTTTTTAATCTTTTAT
TTATTTTTTCTTTTTTAATGTGAGACCACTCATCGCGACTAGTAGCGGCCGCTGCAGTCCGGCAAAAAAG
GGCAAGGTGTCACCACCCTGCCCTTTTTCTTTAAAACCGAAAAGATTACTTCGCGTTATGCAGGCTTCCT
CGCTCACTGACTCGCTGCGCTCGGTCGTTCGGCTGCGGCGAGCGGTATCAGCTCACTCAAAGGCGGTAAT
ACGGTTATCCACAGAATCAGGGGATAACGCAGGAAAGAACATGTGAGCAAAAGGCCAGCAAAAGGCCAGG
AACCGTAAAAAGGCCGCGTTGCTGGCGTTTTTCCACAGGCTCCGCCCCCCTGACGAGCATCACAAAAATC
GACGCTCAAGTCAGAGGTGGCGAAACCCGACAGGACTATAAAGATACCAGGCGTTTCCCCCTGGAAGCTC
CCTCGTGCGCTCTCCTGTTCCGACCCTGCCGCTTACCGGATACCTGTCCGCCTTTCTCCCTTCGGGAAGC
GTGGCGCTTTCTCATAGCTCACGCTGTAGGTATCTCAGTTCGGTGTAGGTCGTTCGCTCCAAGCTGGGCT
GTGTGCACGAACCCCCCGTTCAGCCCGACCGCTGCGCCTTATCCGGTAACTATCGTCTTGAGTCCAACCC
GGTAAGACACGACTTATCGCCACTGGCAGCAGCCACTGGTAACAGGATTAGCAGAGCGAGGTATGTAGGC
GGTGCTACAGAGTTCTTGAAGTGGTGGCCTAACTACGGCTACACTAGAAGAACAGTATTTGGTATCTGCG
CTCTGCTGAAGCCAGTTACCTTCGGAAAAAGAGTTGGTAGCTCTTGATCCGGCAAACAAACCACCGCTGG
TAGCGGTGGTTTTT
Features (pLannotate 1.2.2; 9 found; start..end, strand, type, name):
    227..321     -  terminator     lambda t0 terminator: transcription terminator from phage lambda
    345..1001    -  CDS            cat: CAT_ECOLX - Experimental evidence at protein level: Swiss-Prot protein existence level 1. This enzyme is an effector of chloramphenicol resistance in bacteria. From Escherichia coli. This protein is used as a marker in many commonly used cloning vectors, such as pACYC184.
   1002..1099    -  promoter       cat promoter: promoter of the E. coli cat gene encoding chloramphenicol acetyltransferase
   1185..1228    -  terminator     bacterial terminator: putative bacterial transcription terminator
   1231..1252    +  misc_feature   BioBrick prefix: BioBrick prefix for parts that do not start with "ATG"
   1441..1524    +  CDS            YCX6_CHLRE (fragment): Protein predicted: Swiss-Prot protein existence level 4. From Chlamydomonas reinhardtii (Chlamydomonas smithii).
   1718..1737    +  misc_feature   BioBrick suffix: universal suffix for all parts
   1738..1795    +  terminator     his operon terminator: This putative transcriptin terminator from the E. coli his operon has a 2-bp deletion introduced during synthesis. Its efficiency has not been determined.
   1990..44      -  rep_origin     ori (across the origin): high-copy-number ColE1/pMB1/pBR322/pUC origin of replication
