[The description below was written by a language model from this plasmid's Addgene catalogue record and pLannotate feature annotations shown in this document.]
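Description:
pME_Cp_0_3_002_atpA_5'UTR_Cr is a small (about 2.5 kb) synthetic-biology part plasmid that stores the 5' untranslated region of the Chlamydomonas reinhardtii chloroplast atpA gene as a reusable building block. It belongs to a modular cloning toolkit for engineering the Chlamydomonas chloroplast. The 433 bp unmutated insert was placed into the pME_Cp_UAV_GFP backbone through BsaI sites that were destroyed during cloning, consistent with Golden Gate-style assembly. The backbone name suggests a universal acceptor vector carrying a GFP cassette, but the record does not say how that cassette is used, and no GFP feature appears in the annotated sequence.

The plasmid is maintained in E. coli with a high-copy ColE1/pUC-type origin and is selected with chloramphenicol. Resistance comes from the cat gene, driven by its own promoter and followed by the lambda t0 terminator. The insert region is bounded by BioBrick prefix and suffix sequences and is insulated by bacterial transcription terminators on both sides, including a his operon terminator downstream. These terminators limit read-through between the part and the backbone. Within the insert, the annotation software matched a short fragment of a predicted Chlamydomonas open reading frame (YCX6). This most likely reflects native chloroplast genome sequence near atpA rather than an intended coding element.

The plasmid has no promoter, coding sequence or chloroplast homology arms of its own, so it is not an expression or transformation vector. It supplies a 5'UTR part to be combined with promoters, coding sequences and 3'UTRs in higher-level assemblies, where chloroplast 5'UTRs generally influence transcript stability and translation of transgenes.
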