Addgene plasmid #235832: pME_Cp_0_3_002_atpA_5'UTR_Cr
Purpose: atpA 5'UTR Chlamydomonas reinhardtii
Depositing lab: Tobias Erb. Depositing organization: Max Planck Institute for Terrestrial Microbiology. Publication: A modular high-throughput approach for advancing synthetic biology in the chloroplast of Chlamydomonas. Inckemann RM, Chotel T, Burgis M, Brinkmann CK, Andreas L, Baumann J, Sharma P, Klose M, Barrett J, Ries F, Paczia N, Glatter T, Mackinder LCM, Willmund F, Erb TJ. Nat Plants. 2025 Nov;11(11):2332-2349. doi: 10.1038/s41477-025-02126-2. Epub 2025 Nov 3. PubMed 41184475.
Backbone
  Vector backbone: pME_Cp_UAV_GFP
  Backbone size w/o insert (bp): 2101
  Vector type: Synthetic Biology
Growth in bacteria
  Bacterial resistance: Chloramphenicol, 25 μg/mL
  Growth temperature: 37°C
  Growth strain: DH5alpha
  Copy number: High Copy
Gene/Insert
  Gene/Insert name: atpA 5'UTR
  Species: Chlamydomonas reinhardtii
  Insert size (bp): 433
  Mutation: none
  Cloning method: Restriction Enzyme; 5′ cloning site BsaI (destroyed during cloning); 3′ cloning site BsaI (destroyed during cloning)
  Sequencing primers: 5′ CGTATCACGAGGCAGAATTTC; 3′ CCTGCATAACGCGAAGTAATC
Terms and licenses: Academic/Nonprofit Terms; Industry Terms: Not Available to Industry
Depositor comments: Please visit https://doi.org/10.1101/2024.05.08.593163 for bioRxiv preprint.
How to cite: pME_Cp_0_3_002_atpA_5'UTR_Cr was a gift from Tobias Erb (Addgene plasmid # 235832 ; http://n2t.net/addgene:235832 ; RRID:Addgene_235832)
